Addgene plasmid #84350: pTWIN1-His6-Ssp-Httex1-29Q
Purpose: Expression of the human Huntingtin Exon1 protein containing 29Q in E.coli
Depositing lab: Hilal Lashuel. Depositing organization: Swiss Federal Institute of Technology (EPFL). Publication: An Intein-based Strategy for the Production of Tag-free Huntingtin Exon 1 Proteins Enables New Insights into the Polyglutamine Dependence of Httex1 Aggregation and Fibril Formation. Vieweg S, Ansaloni A, Wang ZM, Warner JB, Lashuel HA. J Biol Chem. 2016 Jun 3;291(23):12074-86. doi: 10.1074/jbc.M116.713982. Epub 2016 Mar 21. PubMed 27002149.
Backbone
  Vector backbone: pTWIN1
  Backbone manufacturer: eBioLabs
  Backbone size w/o insert (bp): 5800
  Total vector size (bp): 6570
  Vector type: Bacterial Expression
Growth in bacteria
  Bacterial resistance: Ampicillin, 100 μg/mL
  Growth temperature: 30°C
  Growth strain: NEB Stable
  Copy number: Low Copy
Gene/Insert
  Gene/Insert name: Huntingtin Exon 1 (alt name: Httex1)
  Species: H. sapiens (human)
  Insert size (bp): 770
  Entrez Gene: HTT (a.k.a. HD, IT15, LOMARS)
  Promoter: T7
  Tag / fusion protein: N-terminal Ssp intein (His-tagged)
  Cloning method: Restriction Enzyme; 5′ cloning site NdeI (not destroyed); 3′ cloning site PstI (not destroyed)
  Sequencing primers: 5′ TAATACGACTCACTATAGG; 3′ TGCTAGTTATTGCTCAGCGG
Terms and licenses: Academic/Nonprofit Terms; Industry Terms: Not Available to Industry
How to cite: pTWIN1-His6-Ssp-Httex1-29Q was a gift from Hilal Lashuel (Addgene plasmid # 84350 ; http://n2t.net/addgene:84350 ; RRID:Addgene_84350)
