[The description below was written by a language model from this plasmid's Addgene catalogue record and pLannotate feature annotations shown in this document.]
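Description:
pTWIN1-His6-Ssp-Httex1-29Q is a bacterial expression plasmid built on the pTWIN1 intein-fusion backbone for producing human huntingtin exon 1 (Httex1) carrying a 29-glutamine tract in E. coli. The insert was cloned between NdeI and PstI sites, both retained. It is transcribed from a T7 promoter followed by a lac operator and the phage T7 gene 10 ribosome binding site, and ends at a T7 terminator. A lacI gene on the plasmid supplies repressor, so expression is IPTG-inducible in hosts that provide T7 RNA polymerase. The plasmid carries β-lactamase for ampicillin selection and a ColE1/pMB1-type origin with the rop gene, consistent with the low copy number recorded. It also has an M13 phage origin, a bom fragment, residual tetracycline-resistance fragments and flanking rrnB T1 terminators.

The payload is a fusion in which a His6-tagged Ssp intein sits N-terminal to Httex1. The histidine tag allows affinity capture of the fusion, and the intein's self-cleavage activity then releases Httex1 without residual tag residues. This matches the associated publication's stated aim of producing tag-free Httex1 to study how polyglutamine length affects aggregation and fibril formation.

The automated feature table labels the intein region as two dnaB fragments matched by homology to the Mycobacterium tuberculosis protein. It does not annotate the His tag or the huntingtin coding region, which presumably lies in the unannotated stretch before the terminator. A short hit to a T7 gene 10B-derived solubility tag just upstream of the terminator is probably backbone-derived. The sequenced record is 6,100 nt, whereas the catalogue lists a total size of 6,570 bp, and the record does not explain this discrepancy.
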