Features (pLannotate 1.2.2; 21 found; start..end, strand, type, name):
     42..128     +  terminator     rrnB T1 terminator: Escherichia coli rrnB; transcription terminator T1 from the E. coli rrnB gene
    263..281     +  promoter       T7 promoter: promoter for bacteriophage T7 RNA polymerase
    282..306     +  protein_bind   lac operator: The lac repressor binds to the lac operator to inhibit transcription in E. coli. This inhibition can be relieved by adding lactose or isopropyl-β-D-thiogalactopyranoside (IPTG). lac repressor encoded by lacI
    321..343     +  RBS            RBS: efficient ribosome binding site from bacteriophage T7 gene 10 (Olins and Rangwala, 1989)
    372..719     +  CDS            dnaB (fragment): DNAB_MYCTU - Experimental evidence at protein level: Swiss-Prot protein existence level 1. The intein is an endonuclease. From Mycobacterium tuberculosis (strain ATCC 25618 / H37Rv).
    705..854     +  CDS            dnaB (fragment): DNAB_MYCTU - Experimental evidence at protein level: Swiss-Prot protein existence level 1. The intein is an endonuclease. From Mycobacterium tuberculosis (strain ATCC 25618 / H37Rv).
   1146..1195    +  CDS            SET1 (fragment): solubility-enhancement tag derived from T7 phage gene 10B
   1203..1250    +  terminator     T7 terminator: transcription terminator for bacteriophage T7 RNA polymerase
   1310..1414    +  promoter       AmpR promoter: bla
   1415..2275    +  CDS            AmpR: β-lactamase; bla; confers resistance to ampicillin, carbenicillin, and related antibiotics
   2317..2830    -  rep_origin     M13 ori (sequence partly withheld): M13 bacteriophage origin of replication; arrow indicates direction of (+) strand synthesis
   2941..3529    +  rep_origin     ori: high-copy-number ColE1/pMB1/pBR322/pUC origin of replication
   3706..3796    -  misc_feature   bom (fragment): basis of mobility region from pBR322
   3898..4089    -  CDS            rop: Rop protein, which maintains plasmids at low copy number; rop
   4130..4240    +  CDS            mbeC (fragment): MBEC_ECOLX - Experimental evidence at protein level: Swiss-Prot protein existence level 1. Required for efficient mobilization of ColE1 plasmid and is thus essential to promote the specific transfer of the plasmid during conjugation. Probably functions by inducing DNA bending, helping the MbeA relaxase to melt the DNA around the nic site and cleave the phosphodiester bond. Binds specifically double-stranded DNA (dsDNA) containing the ColE1 oriT but does not recognize the inverted repeat (IR). From Escherichia coli.
   4275..4597    -  CDS            TcR (fragment): tetracycline efflux protein; tet; confers resistance to tetracycline
   4612..4633    -  protein_bind   CAP binding site: CAP binding activates transcription in the presence of cAMP. E. coli catabolite activator protein
   4646..5728    -  CDS            lacI: lac repressor; lacI; The lac repressor binds to the lac operator to inhibit transcription in E. coli. This inhibition can be relieved by adding lactose or isopropyl-β-D-thiogalactopyranoside (IPTG).
   5729..5806    -  promoter       lacI promoter: lacI
   5814..5907    -  CDS            TcR (fragment): tetracycline efflux protein; tet; confers resistance to tetracycline
   5959..6045    +  terminator     rrnB T1 terminator: Escherichia coli rrnB; transcription terminator T1 from the E. coli rrnB gene
>Addgene plasmid #84350 | pTWIN1-His6-Ssp-Httex1-29Q | addgene full sequence | sequence record 202102 | Addgene NGS Result
GACGCCCGCCATAAACTGCCAGGAATTAATTCCCCAGGCATCAAATAAAACGAAAGGCTCAGTCGAAAGA
CTGGGCCTTTCGTTTTATCTGTTGTTTGTCGGTGAACGCTCTCCTGAGTAGGACAAATCCGCCGGGAGCG
GATTTGAACGTTGCGAAGCAACGGCCCGGAGGGTGGCGGGCAGGACGCCCGCCATAAACTGCCAGGAATT
GGGGATCGGAATTAATTCCCGGTTTAAACCGGGGATCTCGATCCCGCGAAATTAATACGACTCACTATAG
GGGAATTGTGAGCGGATAACAATTCCCCTCTAGAAATAATTTTGTTTAACTTTAAGAAGGAGATATACAT
ATGCATCATCATCATCACCATAGCGGTGCAATTAGCGGTGATAGCCTGATTAGCCTGGCAAGCACCGGTA
AACGTGTTAGCATTAAAGATCTGCTGGATGAGAAAGATTTTGAGATTTGGGCCATTAACGAGCAGACCAT
GAAACTGGAAAGCGCAAAAGTTAGCCGTGTTTTTTGCACCGGTAAAAAACTGGTGTATATCCTGAAAACC
CGTCTGGGTCGTACCATTAAAGCAACCGCAAATCATCGTTTTCTGACCATTGATGGTTGGAAACGTCTGG
ATGAACTGAGCCTGAAAGAACATATTGCACTGCCTCGTAAACTGGAAAGTAGCAGCCTGCAACTGAGTCC
GGAAATTGAAAAACTGAGCCAGAGCGATATCTATTGGGATAGCATTGTTAGCATTACCGAAACCGGTGTT
GAAGAAGTTTTTGATCTGACCGTTCCGGGTCCGCACAATTTTGTTGCAAATGATATTATTGTGCACAACG
CCACCCTGGAAAAACTGATGAAAGCATTTGAAAGCCTGAAAAGCTTTCAGCAGCAGCAACAACAGCAGCA
ACAGCAACAGCAGCAGCAGCAGCAACAACAGCAGCAGCAACAGCAACAACAACAACAACAGCAGCCTCCT
CCGCCTCCGCCACCGCCTCCACCTCCGCAGCTGCCGCAGCCTCCACCTCAGGCACAACCGCTGCTGCCTC
AGCCGCAGCCACCTCCTCCGCCACCACCGCCACCGCCTGGTCCAGCAGTTGCAGAAGAACCGCTGCATCG
TCCGTAACTGCAGGAAGGGGATCCGGCTGCTAACAAAGCCCGAAAGGAAGCTGAGTTGGCTGCTGCCACC
GCTGAGCAATAACTAGCATAACCCCTTGGGGCCTCTAAACGGGTCTTGAGGGGTTTTTTGCTGAAAGGAG
GAACTATATCCGGATAACTACGTCAGGTGGCACTTTTCGGGGAAATGTGCGCGGAACCCCTATTTGTTTA
TTTTTCTAAATACATTCAAATATGTATCCGCTCATGAGACAATAACCCTGATAAATGCTTCAATAATATT
GAAAAAGGAAGAGTATGAGTATTCAACATTTCCGTGTCGCCCTTATTCCCTTTTTTGCGGCATTTTGCCT
TCCTGTTTTTGCTCACCCAGAAACGCTGGTGAAAGTAAAAGATGCTGAAGATCAGTTGGGTGCACGAGTG
GGTTACATCGAACTGGATCTCAACAGCGGTAAGATCCTTGAGAGTTTTCGCCCCGAAGAACGTTTCCCAA
TGATGAGCACTTTTAAAGTTCTGCTATGTGGCGCGGTATTATCCCGTGTTGACGCCGGGCAAGAGCAACT
CGGTCGCCGCATACACTATTCTCAGAATGACTTGGTTGAGTACTCACCAGTCACAGAAAAGCATCTTACG
GATGGCATGACAGTAAGAGAATTATGCAGTGCTGCCATAACCATGAGTGATAACACTGCGGCCAACTTAC
TTCTGACAACGATCGGAGGACCGAAGGAGCTAACCGCTTTTTTGCACAACATGGGGGATCATGTAACTCG
CCTTGATCGTTGGGAACCGGAGCTGAATGAAGCCATACCAAACGACGAGCGTGACACCACGATGCCTGTA
GCAATGGCAACAACGTTGCGCAAACTATTAACTGGCGAACTACTTACTCTAGCTTCCCGGCAACAATTAA
TAGACTGGATGGAGGCGGATAAAGTTGCAGGACCACTTCTGCGCTCGGCCCTTCCGGCTGGCTGGTTTAT
TGCTGATAAATCTGGAGCCGGTGAGCGTGGGTCTCGCGGTATCATTGCAGCACTGGGGCCAGATGGTAAG
CCCTCCCGTATCGTAGTTATCTACACGACGGGGAGTCAGGCAACTATGGATGAACGAAATAGACAGATCG
CTGAGATAGGTGCCTCACTGATTAAGCATTGGTAACTGTCAGACCAAGTTTACTCATATATACTTTAGAT
TGATT
[38 nt withheld, positions 2316-2353]
A
[37 nt withheld, positions 2355-2391]
ATTTTGTTAAAATTCGCGTTAAATTTTTGTTAAATCAGCTCATTTTTTAACCAATAGGCCGAAATCGGCA
AAATCCCTTATAAATCAAAAGAATAGCCCGAGATAGGGT
[37 nt withheld, positions 2501-2537]
AAAGAACGTGGACTCCAACGTCAAAGG
[141 nt withheld, positions 2565-2705]
G
[125 nt withheld, positions 2707-2831]
AAAGGATCTAGGTGAAGATCCTTTTTGATAATCTCATGACCAAAATCCCTTAACGTGAGTTTTCGTTCCA
CTGAGCGTCAGACCCCGTAGAAAAGATCAAAGGATCTTCTTGAGATCCTTTTTTTCTGCGCGTAATCTGC
TGCTTGCAAACAAAAAAACCACCGCTACCAGCGGTGGTTTGTTTGCCGGATCAAGAGCTACCAACTCTTT
TTCCGAAGGTAACTGGCTTCAGCAGAGCGCAGATACCAAATACTGTCCTTCTAGTGTAGCCGTAGTTAGG
CCACCACTTCAAGAACTCTGTAGCACCGCCTACATACCTCGCTCTGCTAATCCTGTTACCAGTGGCTGCT
GCCAGTGGCGATAAGTCGTGTCTTACCGGGTTGGACTCAAGACGATAGTTACCGGATAAGGCGCAGCGGT
CGGGCTGAACGGGGGGTTCGTGCACACAGCCCAGCTTGGAGCGAACGACCTACACCGAACTGAGATACCT
ACAGCGTGAGCTATGAGAAAGCGCCACGCTTCCCGAAGGGAGAAAGGCGGACAGGTATCCGGTAAGCGGC
AGGGTCGGAACAGGAGAGCGCACGAGGGAGCTTCCAGGGGGAAACGCCTGGTATCTTTATAGTCCTGTCG
GGTTTCGCCACCTCTGACTTGAGCGTCGATTTTTGTGATGCTCGTCAGGGGGGCGGAGCCTATGGAAAAA
CGCCAGCAACGCGGCCTTTTTACGGTTCCTGGCCTTTTGCTGGCCTTTTGCTCACATGTTCTTTCCTGCG
TTATCCCCTGATTCTGTGGATAACCGTATTACCGCCTTTGAGTGAGCTGATACCGCTCGCCGCAGCCGAA
CGACCGAGCGCAGCGAGTCAGTGAGCGAGGAAGCTATGGTGCACTCTCAGTACAATCTGCTCTGATGCCG
CATAGTTAAGCCAGTATACACTCCGCTATCGCTACGTGACTGGGTCATGGCTGCGCCCCGACACCCGCCA
ACACCCGCTGACGCGCCCTGACGGGCTTGTCTGCTCCCGGCATCCGCTTACAGACAAGCTGTGACCGTCT
CCGGGAGCTGCATGTGTCAGAGGTTTTCACCGTCATCACCGAAACGCGCGAGGCAGCTGCGGTAAAGCTC
ATCAGCGTGGTCGTGCAGCGATTCACAGATGTCTGCCTGTTCATCCGCGTCCAGCTCGTTGAGTTTCTCC
AGAAGCGTTAATGTCTGGCTTCTGATAAAGCGGGCCATGTTAAGGGCGGTTTTTTCCTGTTTGGTCACTG
ATGCCTCCGTGTAAGGGGGATTTCTGTTCATGGGGGTAATGATACCGATGAAACGAGAGAGGATGCTCAC
GATACGGGTTACTGATGATGAACATGCCCGGTTACTGGAACGTTGTGAGGGTAAACAACTGGCGGTATGG
ATGCGGCGGGACCAGAGAAAAATCACTCAGGGTCAATGCCAGCCGAACGCCAGCAAGACGTAGCCCAGCG
CGTCGGCCGCCATGCCGGCGATAATGGCCTGCTTCTCGCCGAAACGTTTGGTGGCGGGACCAGTGACGAA
GGCTTGAGCGAGGGCGTGCAAGATTCCGAATACCGCAAGCGACAGGCCGATCATCGTCGCGCTCCAGCGA
AAGCGGTCCTCGCCGAAAATGACCCAGAGCGCTGCCGGCACCTGTCCTACGAGTTGCATGATAAAGAAGA
CAGTCATAAGTGCGGCGACGATAGTCATGCCCCGCGCCCACCGGAAGGAGCTGACTGGGTTGAAGGCTCT
CAAGGGCATCGGTCGAGATCCCGGTGCCTAATGAGTGAGCTAACTTACATTAATTGCGTTGCGCTCACTG
CCCGCTTTCCAGTCGGGAAACCTGTCGTGCCAGCTGCATTAATGAATCGGCCAACGCGCGGGGAGAGGCG
GTTTGCGTATTGGGCGCCAGGGTGGTTTTTCTTTTCACCAGTGAGACGGGCAACAGCTGATTGCCCTTCA
CCGCCTGGCCCTGAGAGAGTTGCAGCAAGCGGTCCACGCTGGTTTGCCCCAGCAGGCGAAAATCCTGTTT
GATGGTGGTTAACGGCGGGATATAACATGAGCTGTCTTCGGTATCGTCGTATCCCACTACCGAGATATCC
GCACCAACGCGCAGCCCGGACTCGGTAATGGCGCGCATTGCGCCCAGCGCCATCTGATCGTTGGCAACCA
GCATCGCAGTGGGAACGATGCCCTCATTCAGCATTTGCATGGTTTGTTGAAAACCGGACATGGCACTCCA
GTCGCCTTCCCGTTCCGCTATCGGCTGAATTTGATTGCGAGTGAGATATTTATGCCAGCCAGCCAGACGC
AGACGCGCCGAGACAGAACTTAATGGGCCCGCTAACAGCGCGATTTGCTGGTGACCCAATGCGACCAGAT
GCTCCACGCCCAGTCGCGTACCGTCTTCATGGGAGAAAATAATACTGTTGATGGGTGTCTGGTCAGAGAC
ATCAAGAAATAACGCCGGAACATTAGTGCAGGCAGCTTCCACAGCAATGGCATCCTGGTCATCCAGCGGA
TAGTTAATGATCAGCCCACTGACGCGTTGCGCGAGAAGATTGTGCACCGCCGCTTTACAGGCTTCGACGC
CGCTTCGTTCTACCATCGACACCACCACGCTGGCACCCAGTTGATCGGCGCGAGATTTAATCGCCGCGAC
AATTTGCGACGGCGCGTGCAGGGCCAGACTGGAGGTGGCAACGCCAATCAGCAACGACTGTTTGCCCGCC
AGTTGTTGTGCCACGCGGTTGGGAATGTAATTCAGCTCCGCCATCGCCGCTTCCACTTTTTCCCGCGTTT
TCGCAGAAACGTGGCTGGCCTGGTTCACCACGCGGGAAACGGTCTGATAAGAGACACCGGCATACTCTGC
GACATCGTATAACGTTACTGGTTTCACATTCACCACCCTGAATTGACTCTCTTCCGGGCGCTATCATGCC
ATACCGCGAAAGGTTTTGCGCCATTCGATGGTGTCCGGGATCTCGACGCTCTCCCTTATGCGACTCCTGC
ATTAGGAAGCAGCCCAGTAGTAGGTTGAGGCCGTTGAGCACCGCCGCCGCAAGGAATGGTGCATGCCGGC
ATGCCGCCCTTTCGTCTTCAAGAATTAATTCCCAATTCCCCAGGCATCAAATAAAACGAAAGGCTCAGTC
GAAAGACTGGGCCTTTCGTTTTATCTGTTGTTTGTCGGTGAACGCTCTCCTGAGTAGGACAAATCCGCCG
GGAGCGGATTTGAACGTTGCGAAGCAACGGCCCGGAGGGTGGCGGGCAG
