>Addgene plasmid #84350 | pTWIN1-His6-Ssp-Httex1-29Q | depositor partial sequence | sequence record 160935 | T7 primer
AATTCCCCTCTAGATATTTTGTTTACTTTAAGAAGGAGATATACATATGCATCATCATCATCACCATAGC
GGTGCAATTAGCGGTGATAGCCTGATTAGCCTGGCAAGCACCGGTAAACGTGTTAGCATTAAAGATCTGC
TGGATGAGAAAGATTTTGAGATTTGGGCCATTAACGAGCAGACCATGAAACTGGAAAGCGCAAAAGTTAG
CCGTGTTTTTTGCACCGGTAAAAAACTGGTGTATATCCTGAAAACCCGTCTGGGTCGTACCATTAAAGCA
ACCGCAAATCATCGTTTTCTGACCATTGATGGTTGGAAACGTCTGGATGAACTGAGCCTGAAAGAACATA
TTGCACTGCCTCGTAAACTGGAAAGTAGCAGCCTGCAACTGAGTCCGGAAATTGAAAAACTGAGCCAGAG
CGATATCTATTGGGATAGCATTGTTAGCATTACCGAAACCGGTGTTGAAGAAGTTTTTGATCTGACCGTT
CCGGGTCCGCACAATTTTGTTGCAAATGATATTATTGTGCACAACGCCACCCTGGAAAAACTGATGAAAG
CATTTGAAAGCCTGAAAAGCTTTCAGCAGCAGCAACAACAGCAGCAACAGCAACAGCAGCAGCAGCAGCA
ACAACAGCAGCAGCAACAGCAACAACAACAACAACAGCAGCCTCCTCCGCCTCCGCCACCGCCTCCACCT
CCGCAGCTGCCGCAGCCTCCACCTCAGGCACAACCGCTGCTGCCTCAGCCGCAGCCACCTCCTCCGCCAC
CACCGCCACCGCCTGGTCCAGCAGTTGCAGAAGAACCGCTGCATCGTCCGTAACTGCAGGAAGGGGATCC
GGCTGCTAACAAAGCCCGAAAGGAAGCTGAGTTGGCTGCTGCCACCGCTGAGCAATAACTAGCATAACCC
CTTGGGGCCTCTAAACGGGTCTTGAGGGGTTTTTTGCTGAAAGGAGGAACTATATCCGGATAACTACGTC
AGGTGGCACTTTTCGGGGAAATGTGCGCGGAACCCCTATTTGTTTATTTTTCTAAATACATTCAAATATG
TATCCGCTCATGAGACAATAACCCTGATAAATGCTTCAA
